Features (pLannotate 1.2.2; 11 found; start..end, strand, type, name):
    299..320     -  promoter       SV40 promoter (fragment): SV40 enhancer and early promoter
    324..548     -  polyA_signal   bGH poly(A) signal: bovine growth hormone polyadenylation signal
    829..2010    -  promoter       EF-1α promoter: strong constitutive promoter for human elongation factor EF-1α
   2643..3668    +  CDS            HygR: aminoglycoside phosphotransferase from E. coli; aph(4)-Ia; confers resistance to hygromycin
   3682..3762    +  CDS            HBB (fragment): HBB_PONPY - Experimental evidence at transcript level: Swiss-Prot protein existence level 2. Involved in oxygen transport from the lung to the various peripheral tissues. From Pongo pygmaeus (Bornean orangutan).
   3833..3888    +  polyA_signal   β-globin poly(A) signal: rabbit β-globin polyadenylation signal (Gil and Proudfoot, 1987)
   4451..5039    -  rep_origin     ori: high-copy-number ColE1/pMB1/pBR322/pUC origin of replication
   5210..6070    -  CDS            AmpR: β-lactamase; bla; confers resistance to ampicillin, carbenicillin, and related antibiotics
   6071..6175    -  promoter       AmpR promoter: bla
   6202..6252    +  misc_feature   bom (fragment): basis of mobility region from pBR322
   6253..6283    -  rep_origin     M13 ori (fragment): M13 bacteriophage origin of replication; arrow indicates direction of (+) strand synthesis
>Addgene plasmid | pSBbi-Hyg | analyzer sequence | sequence record 97522
GGATCCCTATACAGTTGAAGTCGGAAGTTTACATACACTTAAGTTGGAGTCATTAAAACTCGTTTTTCAA
CTACTCCACAAATTTCTTGTTAACAAACAATAGTTTTGGCAAGTCAGTTAGGACATCTACTTTGTGCATG
ACACAAGTCATTTTTCCAACAATTGTTTACAGACAGATTATTTCACTTATAATTCACTGTATCACAATTC
CAGTGGGTCAGAAGTTTACATACACTAAGTTCGACTCCTCTGCAGAATGCGGCGATGTTTCGGTAAGGGG
TCCGCTATCTAGTAGGCCCAGCTGGTTCTTTCCGCCTCAGAAGCCATAGAGCCCACCGCATCCCCAGCAT
GCCTGCTATTGTCTTCCCAATCCTCCCCCTTGCTGTCCTGCCCCACCCCACCCCCCAGAATAGAATGACA
CCTACTCAGACAATGCGATGCAATTTCCTCATTTTATTAGGAAAGGACAGTGGGAGTGGCACCTTCCAGG
GTCAAGGAAGGCACGGGGGAGGGGCAAACAACAGATGGCTGGCAACTAGAAGGCACAGTCGAGGCTGATC
AGCGAGCTCTAGAGAATTGATCCCCAAGCTTGGCCTGACAGGCCTTCGAATTAGAGAGAAGGAAAGACGC
AACCAGGAAGCCCACCAAGAGAAAGAGGCATTTCCTGAAAAGATTCCCCTTTTTGGAGAGCCCTACAAGG
TATTTACTGAACACTAGACATTGAAGTCCTGATTTATCACAATGTTGAACCCTATGATGAAACAATTCAG
TATAATTGAGTTCGAAACTCGAGCCATGGTGGCCTCAGAGGCCAGCTTGGGGTAGTTTTCACGACACCTT
AAATGGAAGAAAAAAACTTTGAACCACTGTCTGAGGCTTGAGAATGAACCAAGATCCAAACTCAAAAAGG
GCAAATTCCAAGGAGAATTACATCAAGTGCCAAGCTGGCCTAACTTCAGTCTCCACCCACTCAGTATGGG
GAAACTCCATCGCATAAAACCCCTCCCCCCAACCTAAAGACGACGTACTCCAAAAGCTCGAGAACTAATC
GAGGTGCCTGGACGGCGCCCGGTACTCCGTGGAGTCACATGAAGCGACGGCTGAGGACGGAAAGGCCCTT
TTCCTTTGTGTGGGTGACTCACCCGCCCGCTCTCCCGAGCGCCGCGTCCTCCATTTTGAGCTCCCTGCAG
CAGGGCCGGGAAGCGGCCATCTTTCCGCTCACGCAACTGGTGCCGACCGGGCCAGCCTTGCCGCCCAGGG
CGGGGCGATACACGGCGGCGCGAGGCCAGGCACCAGAGCAGGCCGGCCAGCTTGAGACTACCCCCGTCCG
ATTCTCGGTGGCCGCGCTCGCAGGCCCCGCCTCGCCGAACATGTGCGCTGGGACGCACGGGCCCCGTCGC
CGCCCGCGGCCCCAAAAACCGAAATACCAGTGTGCAGATCTTGGCCCGCATTTACAAGACTATCTTGCCA
GAAAAAAAGCGTCGCAGCAGGTCATCAAAAATTTTAAATGGCTAGAGACTTATCGAAAGCAGCGAGACAG
GCGCGAAGGTGCCACCAGATTCGCACGCGGCGGCCCCAGCGCCCAGGCCAAGCCTCAACTCAAGCACGAG
GCGAAGGGGCTCCTTAAGCGCAAGGCCTCGAACTCTCCCACCCACTTCCAACCCGAAGCTCGGGATCAAG
AATCACGTACTGCAGCCAGGGGCGTGGAAGTAATTCAAGGCACGCAAGGGCCATAACCCGTAAAGAGGCC
AGGCCCGCGGGAACCACACACGGCACTTACCTGTGTTCTGGCGGCAAACCCGTTGCGAAAAAGAACGTTC
ACGGCGACTACTGCACTTATATACGGTTCTCCCCCACCCTCGGGAAAAAGGCGGAGCCAGTACACGACAT
CACTTTCCCAGTTTACCCCGCGCCACCTTCTCTAGGCACCGGTTCAATTGCCGACCCCTCCCCCCAACTT
CTCGGGGACTGTGGGCGATGTGCGCTCTGCCCACTGACGGGCACCGGAGCCTCTAGGCGAGACCCTGTCT
CACAAAATAAAGTAAGCCCGGACTGAGTGCGGAAAGGCGGGCCTGGCGGGTCTGGTCTCCCCATGCGGGC
CACCAGAGGCCCTGCAGCCTTCAGTCGCTTGAAGGGGTAATGGCGCTTCCACTCACAAACATGGCGGACA
GAGCGTGTGAACGAGATGAACAGCCCCTCAAAAATATGGCCGCCGAGGCTGGACGGCCGTGCCCCAGCAG
CACCGCCTCCGCGCCCCACGTGATCTCTCGCCGGGCACAGCGCTGACCGCGGAGGTCCAACCGGAAGAAT
GTCCGGATTGGACATTCGGAAGAGGGCCCGCCTTCCCTGGGGAATCTCTGCGCACGCGCAGAACGCTTCG
ACCAATGAAAACACAGGAAGCCGTCCGCGCAACCGCGTTGCGTCACTTCTGCCGCCCCTGTTTCAAGGTA
TATAGCCGTAGACGGAACTTCGCCTTTCTCTCGGCCTTAGCGCCATTTTTTTGGGTGAGTGTTTTTTGGT
TCCTGCGTTGGGATTCCGTGTACAATCCATAGACATCTGACCTCGGCACTTAGCATCATCACAGCAAACT
AACTGTAGCCTTTCTCTCTTTCCCTGTAGAAACCTCTGCACCTGAGGCCACCATGAAAAAGCCTGAACTC
ACCGCGACGTCTGTCGAGAAGTTTCTGATCGAAAAGTTCGACAGCGTCTCCGACCTGATGCAGCTCTCGG
AGGGCGAAGAATCTCGTGCTTTCAGCTTCGATGTAGGAGGGCGTGGATATGTCCTGCGGGTAAATAGCTG
CGCCGATGGTTTCTACAAAGATCGTTATGTTTATCGGCACTTTGCATCGGCCGCGCTCCCGATTCCGGAA
GTGCTTGACATTGGGGAATTCAGCGAGAGCCTGACCTATTGCATCTCCCGCCGTGCACAGGGTGTCACGT
TGCAAGACCTGCCTGAAACCGAACTGCCCGCTGTTCTGCAGCCGGTCGCGGAGGCCATGGATGCGATCGC
TGCGGCCGATCTTAGCCAGACGAGCGGGTTCGGCCCATTCGGACCGCAAGGAATCGGTCAATACACTACA
TGGCGTGATTTCATATGCGCGATTGCTGATCCCCATGTGTATCACTGGCAAACTGTGATGGACGACACCG
TCAGTGCGTCCGTCGCGCAGGCTCTCGATGAGCTGATGCTTTGGGCCGAGGACTGCCCCGAAGTCCGGCA
CCTCGTGCACGCGGATTTCGGCTCCAACAATGTCCTGACGGACAATGGCCGCATAACAGCGGTCATTGAC
TGGAGCGAGGCGATGTTCGGGGATTCCCAATACGAGGTCGCCAACATCTTCTTCTGGAGGCCGTGGTTGG
CTTGTATGGAGCAGCAGACGCGCTACTTCGAGCGGAGGCATCCGGAGCTTGCAGGATCGCCGCGGCTCCG
GGCGTATATGCTCCGCATTGGTCTTGACCAACTCTATCAGAGCTTGGTTGACGGCAATTTCGATGATGCA
GCTTGGGCGCAGGGTCGATGCGACGCAATCGTCCGATCCGGAGCCGGGACTGTCGGGCGTACACAAATCG
CCCGCAGAAGCGCGGCCGTCTGGACCGATGGCTGTGTAGAAGTACTCGCCGATAGTGGAAACCGACGCCC
CAGCACTCGTCCGAGGGCAAAGGAATAGTTCGAAGGCCTGTCGTGAATTCACTCCTCAGGTGCAGGCTGC
CTATCAGAAGGTGGTGGCTGGTGTGGCCAATGCCCTGGCTCACAAATACCACTGAGATCTTTTTCCCTCT
GCCAAAAATTATGGGGACATCATGAAGCCCCTTGAGCATCTGACTTCTGGCTAATAAAGGAAATTTATTT
TCATTGCAATAGTGTGTTGGAATTTTTTGTGTCTCTCACTCGGAAGGACATATGGGAGGGCAAATCATTT
AAAACATCAGAATGAGTATTTGGTTTAGAGTTTGGCAACATATGCCATATGCTGGCTGCCATGAACTAGC
TACTCGGGACCCCTTACCGAAACATCGCCGCATTCTGCAGAGGAGTCGAGTGTATGTAAACTTCTGACCC
ACTGGGAATGTGATGAAAGAAATAAAAGCTGAAATGAATCATTCTCTCTACTATTATTCTGATATTTCAC
ATTCTTAAAATAAAGTGGTGATCCTAACTGACCTAAGACAGGGAATTTTTACTAGGATTAAATGTCAGGA
ATTGTGAAAAAGTGAGTTTAAATGTATTTGGCTAAGGTGTATGTAAACTTCCGACTTCAACTGTATAGGG
ATCCGCTTCCTCGCTCACTGACTCGCTGCGCTCGGTCGTTCGGCTGCGGCGAGCGGTATCAGCTCACTCA
AAGGCGGTAATACGGTTATCCACAGAATCAGGGGATAACGCAGGAAAGAACATGTGAGCAAAAGGCCAGC
AAAAGGCCAGGAACCGTAAAAAGGCCGCGTTGCTGGCGTTTTTCCATAGGCTCCGCCCCCCTGACGAGCA
TCACAAAAATCGACGCTCAAGTCAGAGGTGGCGAAACCCGACAGGACTATAAAGATACCAGGCGTTTCCC
CCTGGAAGCTCCCTCGTGCGCTCTCCTGTTCCGACCCTGCCGCTTACCGGATACCTGTCCGCCTTTCTCC
CTTCGGGAAGCGTGGCGCTTTCTCATAGCTCACGCTGTAGGTATCTCAGTTCGGTGTAGGTCGTTCGCTC
CAAGCTGGGCTGTGTGCACGAACCCCCCGTTCAGCCCGACCGCTGCGCCTTATCCGGTAACTATCGTCTT
GAGTCCAACCCGGTAAGACACGACTTATCGCCACTGGCAGCAGCCACTGGTAACAGGATTAGCAGAGCGA
GGTATGTAGGCGGTGCTACAGAGTTCTTGAAGTGGTGGCCTAACTACGGCTACACTAGAAGAACAGTATT
TGGTATCTGCGCTCTGCTGAAGCCAGTTACCTTCGGAAAAAGAGTTGGTAGCTCTTGATCCGGCAAACAA
ACCACCGCTGGTAGCGGTGGTTTTTTTGTTTGCAAGCAGCAGATTACGCGCAGAAAAAAAGGATCTCAAG
AAGATCCTTTGATCTTTTCTACGGGGTCTGACGCTCAGTGGAACGAAAACTCACGTTAAGGGATTTTGGT
CATGAGATTATCAAAAAGGATCTTCACCTAGATCCTTTTAAATTAAAAATGAAGTTTTAAATCAATCTAA
AGTATATATGAGTAAACTTGGTCTGACAGTTACCAATGCTTAATCAGTGAGGCACCTATCTCAGCGATCT
GTCTATTTCGTTCATCCATAGTTGCCTGACTCCCCGTCGTGTAGATAACTACGATACGGGAGGGCTTACC
ATCTGGCCCCAGTGCTGCAATGATACCGCGAGACCCACGCTCACCGGCTCCAGATTTATCAGCAATAAAC
CAGCCAGCCGGAAGGGCCGAGCGCAGAAGTGGTCCTGCAACTTTATCCGCCTCCATCCAGTCTATTAATT
GTTGCCGGGAAGCTAGAGTAAGTAGTTCGCCAGTTAATAGTTTGCGCAACGTTGTTGCCATTGCTACAGG
CATCGTGGTGTCACGCTCGTCGTTTGGTATGGCTTCATTCAGCTCCGGTTCCCAACGATCAAGGCGAGTT
ACATGATCCCCCATGTTGTGCAAAAAAGCGGTTAGCTCCTTCGGTCCTCCGATCGTTGTCAGAAGTAAGT
TGGCCGCAGTGTTATCACTCATGGTTATGGCAGCACTGCATAATTCTCTTACTGTCATGCCATCCGTAAG
ATGCTTTTCTGTGACTGGTGAGTACTCAACCAAGTCATTCTGAGAATAGTGTATGCGGCGACCGAGTTGC
TCTTGCCCGGCGTCAATACGGGATAATACCGCGCCACATAGCAGAACTTTAAAAGTGCTCATCATTGGAA
AACGTTCTTCGGGGCGAAAACTCTCAAGGATCTTACCGCTGTTGAGATCCAGTTCGATGTAACCCACTCG
TGCACCCAACTGATCTTCAGCATCTTTTACTTTCACCAGCGTTTCTGGGTGAGCAAAAACAGGAAGGCAA
AATGCCGCAAAAAAGGGAATAAGGGCGACACGGAAATGTTGAATACTCATACTCTTCCTTTTTCAATATT
ATTGAAGCATTTATCAGGGTTATTGTCTCATGAGCGGATACATATTTGAATGTATTTAGAAAAATAAACA
AATAGGGGTTCCGCGCACATTTCCCCGAAAAGTGCCACCTGATGCGGTGTGAAATACCGCACAGATGCGT
AAGGAGAAAATACCGCATCAGGAAATTGTAAGCGTTAATATTTTGTTAAAATT
